>Addgene plasmid #78214 | PhiC31 GFP BAC Reporter | addgene full sequence | sequence record 178111 | Addgene NGS Result
ATGAGTAAAGGAGAAGAACTTTTCACTGGAGTTGTCCCAATTCTTGTTGAATTAGATGGTGATGTTAATG
GGCACAAATTTTCTGTCAGTGGAGAGGGTGAAGGTGATGCAACATACGGAAAACTTACCCTTAAATTTAT
TTGCACTACTGGAAAACTACCTGTTCCATGGCCAACACTTGTCACTACTTTCGGTTATGGTGTTCAATGC
TTTGCGAGATACCCAGATCATATGAAACAGCATGACTTTTTCAAGAGTGCCATGCCCGAAGGTTATGTAC
AGGAAAGAACTATATTTTTCAAAGATGACGGGAACTACAAGACACGTGCTGAAGTCAAGTTTGAAGGTGA
TACCCTTGTTAATAGAATCGAGTTAAAAGGTATTGATTTTAAAGAAGATGGAAACATTCTTGGACACAAA
TTGGAATACAACTATAACTCACACAATGTATACATCATGGCAGACAAACAAAAGAATGGAATCAAAGTTA
ACTTCAAAATTAGACACAACATTGAAGATGGAAGCGTTCAACTAGCAGACCATTATCAACAAAATACTCC
AATTGGCGATGGCCCTGTCCTTTTACCAGACAACCATTACCTGTCCACACAATCTGCCCTTTCGAAAGAT
CCCAACGAAAAGAGAGACCACATGGTCCTTCTTGAGTTTGTAACAGCTGCTGGGATTACACATGGCATGG
ATGATCTCTACAAATAAAAGCTTGATATCGAATTCCTGCAGCCCGGGGGATCCCATGGTACGCGTGCTAG
AGGCATCAAATAAAACGAAAGGCTCAGTCGAAAGACTGGGCCTTTCGTTTTATCTGTTGTTTGTCGGTGA
ACGCTCTCCTGAGTAGGACAAATCCGCCGCCCTAGAATCGATGGAGTACGCGCCCGGGGAGCCCAAGGGC
ACGCCCTGGCACCCGCATTAATTAAAAAGTTAAACAAAATTATTTGTAGAGGGAAACCGTTGTGGTCTCC
CTGAATATATTATACGAGCCTTATGCATGCCCGTAAAGTTATCCAGCAACCACTCATAGACCTAGGGCAG
CAGATAGGGACGACGTGGTGTTAGCTGTGCTCGAGGTGAAGACGAAAGGGCCTCGTGATACGCCTATTTT
TATAGGTTAATGTCATGATAATAATGGTTTCTTAGACGTCTTACGCCCCGCCCTGCCACTCATCGCAGTA
CTGTTGTAATTCATTAAGCATTCTGCCGACATGGAAGCCATCACAAACGGCATGATGAACCTGAATCGCC
AGCGGCATCAGCACCTTGTCGCCTTGCGTATAATATTTGCCCATGGTGAAAACGGGGGCGAAGAAGTTGT
CCATATTGGCCACGTTTAAATCAAAACTGGTGAAACTCACCCAGGGATTGGCTGAGACGAAAAACATATT
CTCAATAAACCCTTTAGGGAAATAGGCCAGGTTTTCACCGTAACACGCCACATCTTGCGAATATATGTGT
AGAAACTGCCGGAAATCGTCGTGGTATTCACTCCAGAGCGATGAAAACGTTTCAGTTTGCTCATGGAAAA
CGGTGTAACAAGGGTGAACACTATCCCATATCACCAGCTCACCGTCTTTCATTGCCATACGAAATTCCGG
ATGAGCATTCATCAGGCGGGCAAGAATGTGAATAAAGGCCGGATAAAACTTGTGCTTATTTTTCTTTACG
GTCTTTAAAAAGGCCGTAATATCCAGCTGAACGGTCTGGTTATAGGTACATTGAGCAACTGACTGAAATG
CCTCAAAATGTTCTTTACGATGCCATTGGGATATATCAACGGTGGTATATCCAGTGATTTTTTTCTCCAT
TTTAGCTTCCTTAGCTCCTGAAAATCTCGATAACTCAAAAAATACGCCCGGTAGTGATCTTATTTCATTA
TGGTGAAAGTTGGAACCTCTTACGTGCCGATCAACGTCTCATTTTCGCCAAAAGTTGGCCCAGGGCTTCC
CGGTATCAACAGGGACACCAGGATTTATTTATTCTGCGAAGTGATCTTCCGTCACAGGTATTTATTCGCG
ATAAGCTCATGGAGCGGCGTAACCGTCGCACAGGAAGGACAGAGAAAGCGCGGATCTGGGAAGTGACGGA
CAGAACGGTCAGGACCTGGATTGGGGAGGCGGTTGCCGCCGCTGCTGCTGACGGTGTGACGTTCTCTGTT
CCGGTCACACCACATACGTTCCGCCATTCCTATGCGATGCACATGCTGTATGCCGGTATACCGCTGAAAG
TTCTGCAAAGCCTGATGGGACATAAGTCCATCAGTTCAACGGAAGTCTACACGAAGGTTTTTGCGCTGGA
TGTGGCTGCCCGGCACCGGGTGCAGTTTGCGATGCCGGAGTCTGATGCGGTTGCGATGCTGAAACAATTA
TCCTGAGAATAAATGCCTTGGCCTTTATATGGAAATGTGGAACTGAGTGGATATGCTGTTTTTGTCTGTT
AAACAGAGAAGCTGGCTGTTATCCACTGAGAAGCGAACGAAACAGTCGGGAAAATCTCCCATTATCGTAG
AGATCCGCATTATTAATCTCAGGAGCCTGTGTAGCGTTTATAGGAAGTAGTGTTCTGTCATGATGCCTGC
AAGCGGTAACGAAAACGATTTGAATATGCCTTCAGGAACAATAGAAATCTTCGTGCGGTGTTACGTTGAA
GTGGAGCGGATTATGTCAGCAATGGACAGAACAACCTAATGAACACAGAACCATGATGTGGTCTGTCCTT
TTACAGCCAGTAGTGCTCGCCGCAGTCGAGCGACAGGGCGAAGCCCTCGGCTGGTTGCCCTCGCCGCTGG
GCTGGCGGCCGTCTATGGCCCTGCAAACGCGCCAGAAACGCCGTCGAAGCCGTGTGCGAGACACCGCGGC
CGGCCGCCGGCGTTGTGGATACCTCGCGGAAAACTTGGCCCTCACTGACAGATGAGGGGCGGACGTTGAC
ACTTGAGGGGCCGACTCACCCGGCGCGGCGTTGACAGATGAGGGGCAGGCTCGATTTCGGCCGGCGACGT
GGAGCTGGCCAGCCTCGCAAATCGGCGAAAACGCCTGATTTTACGCGAGTTTCCCACAGATGATGTGGAC
AAGCCTGGGGATAAGTGCCCTGCGGTATTGACACTTGAGGGGCGCGACTACTGACAGATGAGGGGCGCGA
TCCTTGACACTTGAGGGGCAGAGTGCTGACAGATGAGGGGCGCACCTATTGACATTTGAGGGGCTGTCCA
CAGGCAGAAAATCCAGCATTTGCAAGGGTTTCCGCCCGTTTTTCGGCCACCGCTAACCTGTCTTTTAACC
TGCTTTTAAACCAATATTTATAAACCTTGTTTTTAACCAGGGCTGCGCCCTGTGCGCGTGACCGCGCACG
CCGAAGGGGGGTGCCCCCCCTTCTCGAACCCTCCCGGTCGAGTGAGCGAGGAAGCACCAGGGAACAGCAC
TTATATATTCTGCTTACACACGATGCCTGAAAAAACTTCCCTTGGGGTTATCCACTTATCCACGGGGATA
TTTTTATAATTATTTTTTTTATAGTTTTTAGATCTTCTTTTTTAGAGCGCCTTGTAGGCCTTTATCCATG
CTGGTTCTAGAGAAGGTGTTGTGACAAATTGCCCTTTCAGTGTGACAAATCACCCTCAAATGACAGTCCT
GTCTGTGACAAATTGCCCTTAACCCTGTGACAAATTGCCCTCAGAAGAAGCTGTTTTTTCACAAAGTTAT
CCCTGCTTATTGACTCTTTTTTATTTAGTGTGACAATCTAAAAACTTGTCACACTTCACATGGATCTGTC
ATGGCGGAAACAGCGGTTATCAATCACAAGAAACGTAAAAATAGCCCGCGAATCGTCCAGTCAAACGACC
TCACTGAGGCGGCATATAGTCTCTCCCGGGATCAAAAACGTATGCTGTATCTGTTCGTTGACCAGATCAG
AAAATCTGATGGCACCCTACAGGAACATGACGGTATCTGCGAGATCCATGTTGCTAAATATGCTGAAATA
TTCGGATTGACCTCTGCGGAAGCCAGTAAGGATATACGGCAGGCATTGAAGAGTTTCGCGGGGAAGGAAG
TGGTTTTTTATCGCCCTGAAGAGGATGCCGGCGATGAAAAAGGCTATGAATCTTTTCCTTGGTTTATCAA
ACGTGCGCACAGTCCATCCAGAGGGCTTTACAGTGTACATATCAACCCATATCTCATTCCCTTCTTTATC
GGGTTACAGAACCGGTTTACGCAGTTTCGGCTTAGTGAAACAAAAGAAATCACCAATCCGTATGCCATGC
GTTTATACGAATCCCTGTGTCAGTATCGTAAGCCGGATGGCTCAGGCATCGTCTCTCTGAAAATCGACTG
GATCATAGAGCGTTACCAGCTGCCTCAAAGTTACCAGCGTATGCCTGACTTCCGCCGCCGCTTCCTGCAG
GTCTGTGTTAATGAGATCAACAGCAGAACTCCAATGCGCCTCTCATACATTGAGAAAAAGAAAGGCCGCC
AGACGACTCATATCGTATTTTCCTTCCGCGATATCACTTCCATGACGACAGGATAGTCTGAGGGTTATCT
GTCACAGATTTGAGGGTGGTTCGTCACATTTGTTCTGACCTACTGAGGGTAATTTGTCACAGTTTTGCTG
TTTCCTTCAGCCTGCATGGATTTTCTCATACTTTTTGAACTGTAATTTTTAAGGAAGCCAAATTTGAGGG
CAGTTTGTCACAGTTGATTTCCTTCTCTTTCCCTTCGTCATGTGACTTGATATCGGGGGTTAGTTCGTCA
TCATTGATGAGGGTTGATTATCACAGTTTATTACTCTGAATTGGCTATCCGCGTGTGTACCTCTACCTGG
AGTTTTTCCCACGGTGGATATTTCTTCTTGCGCTGAGCGTAAGAGCTATCTGACAGAACAGTTCTTCTTT
GCTTCCTCGCCAGTTCGCTCGCTATGCTCGGTTACACGGCTGCGGCGAGCGCTAGTGATAATAAGTGACT
GAGGTATGTGCTCTTCTTATCTCCTTTTGTAGTGTTGCTCTTATTTTAAACAACTTTGCGGTTTTTTGAT
GACTTTGCGATTTTGTTGTTGCTTTGCAGTAAATTGCAAGATTTAATAAAAAAACGCAAAGCAATGATTA
AAGGATGTTCAGAATGAAACTCATGGAAACACTTAACCAGTGCATAAACGCTGGTCATGAAATGACGAAG
GCTATCGCCATTGCACAGTTTAATGATGACAGCCCGGAAGCGAGGAAAATAACCCGGCGCTGGAGAATAG
GTGAAGCAGCGGATTTAGTTGGGGTTTCTTCTCAGGCTATCAGAGATGCCGAGAAAGCAGGGCGACTACC
GCACCCGGATATGGAAATTCGAGGACGGGTTGAGCAACGTGTTGGTTATACAATTGAACAAATTAATCAT
ATGCGTGATGTGTTTGGTACGCGATTGCGACGTGCTGAAGACGTATTTCCACCGGTGATCGGGGTTGCTG
CCCATAAAGGTGGCGTTTACAAAACCTCAGTTTCTGTTCATCTTGCTCAGGATCTGGCTCTGAAGGGGCT
ACGTGTTTTGCTCGTGGAAGGTAACGACCCCCAGGGAACAGCCTCAATGTATCACGGATGGGTACCAGAT
CTTCATATTCATGCAGAAGACACTCTCCTGCCTTTCTATCTTGGGGAAAAGGACGATGTCACTTATGCAA
TAAAGCCCACTTGCTGGCCGGGGCTTGACATTATTCCTTCCTGTCTGGCTCTGCACCGTATTGAAACTGA
GTTAATGGGCAAATTTGATGAAGGTAAACTGCCCACCGATCCACACCTGATGCTCCGACTGGCCATTGAA
ACTGTTGCTCATGACTATGATGTCATAGTTATTGACAGCGCGCCTAACCTGGGTATCGGCACGATTAATG
TCGTATGTGCTGCTGATGTGCTGATTGTTCCCACGCCTGCTGAGTTGTTTGACTACACCTCCGCACTGCA
GTTTTTCGATATGCTTCGTGATCTGCTCAAGAACGTTGATCTTAAAGGGTTCGAGCCTGATGTACGTATT
TTGCTTACCAAATACAGCAATAGTAATGGCTCTCAGTCCCCGTGGATGGAGGAGCAAATTCGGGATGCCT
GGGGAAGCATGGTTCTAAAAAATGTTGTACGTGAAACGGATGAAGTTGGTAAAGGTCAGATCCGGATGAG
AACTGTTTTTGAACAGGCCATTGATCAACGCTCTTCAACTGGTGCCTGGAGAAATGCTCTTTCTATTTGG
GAACCTGTCTGCAATGAAATTTTCGATCGTCTGATTAAACCACGCTGGGAGATTAGATAATGAAGCGTGC
GCCTGTTATTCCAAAACATACGCTCAATACTCAACCGGTTGAAGATACTTCGTTATCGACACCAGCTGCC
CCGATGGTGGATTCGTTAATTGCGCGCGTAGGAGTAATGGCTCGCGGTAATGCCATTACTTTGCCTGTAT
GTGGTCGGGATGTGAAGTTTACTCTTGAAGTGCTCCGGGGTGATAGTGTTGAGAAGACCTCTCGGGTATG
GTCAGGTAATGAACGTGACCAGGAGCTGCTTACTGAGGACGCACTGGATGATCTCATCCCTTCTTTTCTA
CTGACTGGTCAACAGACACCGGCGTTCGGTCGAAGAGTATCTGGTGTCATAGAAATTGCCGATGGGAGTC
GCCGTCGTAAAGCTGCTGCACTTACCGAAAGTGATTATCGTGTTCTGGTTGGCGAGCTGGATGATGAGCA
GATGGCTGCATTATCCAGATTGGGTAACGATTATCGCCCAACAAGTGCTTATGAACGTGGTCAGCGTTAT
GCAAGCCGATTGCAGAATGAATTTGCTGGAAATATTTCTGCGCTGGCTGATGCGGAAAATATTTCACGTA
AGATTATTACCCGCTGTATCAACACCGCCAAATTGCCTAAATCAGTTGTTGCTCTTTTTTCTCACCCCGG
TGAACTATCTGCCCGGTCAGGTGATGCACTTCAAAAAGCCTTTACAGATAAAGAGGAATTACTTAAGCAG
CAGGCATCTAACCTTCATGAGCAGAAAAAAGCTGGGGTGATATTTGAAGCTGAAGAAGTTATCACTCTTT
TAACTTCTGTGCTTAAAACGTCATCTGCATCAAGAACTAGTTTAAGCTCACGACATCAGTTTGCTCCTGG
AGCGACAGTATTGTATAAGGGCGATAAAATGGTGCTTAACCTGGACAGGTCCCGTGTTCCAACTGAGTGT
ATAGAGAAAATTGAGGCCATTCTTAAGGAACTTGAAAAGCCAGCACCCTGATGCGACCACGTTTTAGTCT
ACGTTTATCTGTCTTTACTTAATGTCCTTTGTTACAGGCCAGAAAGCATAACTGGCCTGAATATTCTCTC
TGGGCCCACTGTTCCACTTGTATCGTCGGTCTGATAATCAGACTGGGACCACGGTCCCACTCGTATCGTC
GGTCTGATTATTAGTCTGGGACCACGGTCCCACTCGTATCGTCGGTCTGATTATTAGTCTGGGACCACGG
TCCCACTCGTATCGTCGGTCTGATAATCAGACTGGGACCACGGTCCCACTCGTATCGTCGGTCTGATTAT
TAGTCTGGGACCACGGTCCCACTCGTATCGTCGGTCTGATTATTAGTCTGGGACCACGGTCCCACTCGTA
TCGTCGGTCTGATTATTAGTCTGGGACCACGGTCCCACTCGTATCGTCGGTCTGATTATTAGTCTGGGAC
CACGATCCCACTCGTGTTGTCGGTCTGATTATCGGTCTGGGACCACGGTCCCACTTGTATTGTCGATCAG
ACTATCAGCGTGAGACTACGATTCCATCAATGCCTGTCAAGGGCAAGTACGGTGCTCGGTGCCCCAACTG
GGGTAACCTTTGAGTTCTCTCAGTTGGGGGGTGCACAGCTGTCACCGGATGTGCTTTCCGGTCTGATGAG
TCCGTGAGGACGAAACAGCCTCTACAAATAATTTTGTTTAATAGTTTACGAGGTAAGGAGGTTTAAG
Features (pLannotate 1.2.2; 16 found; start..end, strand, type, name):
      1..714     +  CDS            GFPmut3: GFPmut3 is a basic (constitutively fluorescent) green fluorescent protein published in 1996, derived from Aequorea victoria. It is reported to be a very rapidly-maturing weak dimer.
    718..753     -  misc_feature   MCS (fragment): pBluescript multiple cloning site
    777..863     +  terminator     rrnB T1 terminator: Escherichia coli rrnB; transcription terminator T1 from the E. coli rrnB gene
    889..922     -  protein_bind   attB: minimal attB site for the φC31 integrase (Groth et al., 2000) phage φC31 integrase
   1164..1820    -  CDS            cat: CAT_ECOLX - Experimental evidence at protein level: Swiss-Prot protein existence level 1. This enzyme is an effector of chloramphenicol resistance in bacteria. From Escherichia coli. This protein is used as a marker in many commonly used cloning vectors, such as pACYC184.
   1821..1923    -  promoter       cat promoter: promoter of the E. coli cat gene encoding chloramphenicol acetyltransferase
   2039..2383    +  CDS            resD (fragment): REDF_ECOLI - Also known as D. Protein inferred from homology: Swiss-Prot protein existence level 3. Acts as a repressor of transcription and as a site-specific resolvase that cleaves at the RfsF site. From Escherichia coli (strain K12).
   2781..3395    +  rep_origin     oriV: origin of replication for the bacterial F plasmid
   3471..3690    +  rep_origin     ori2: secondary origin of replication for the bacterial F plasmid; also known as oriS
   3781..4536    +  CDS            repE: replication initiation protein for the bacterial F plasmid; repE
   4539..4789    +  misc_feature   incC: incC; incompatibility region of the bacterial F plasmid
   5115..6290    +  CDS            sopA: partitioning protein for the bacterial F plasmid; sopA
   6290..7258    +  CDS            sopB: SOPB_ECOLI - Also known as B. Experimental evidence at protein level: Swiss-Prot protein existence level 1. Control of plasmid partitioning; required to recognize the cis-acting. Binds specifically with the DNA segment containing the sopC region. SopB is trans-acting. From Escherichia coli (strain K12).
   7334..7765    +  misc_feature   sopC (fragment): sopC; centromere-like partitioning region of the bacterial F plasmid
   7829..7870    +  protein_bind   phage φC31 attP (fragment): attachment site of phage φC31 phage φC31 integrase
   7879..7928    +  misc_RNA       sTRSV HHRz: hammerhead ribozyme from the tobacco ringspot virus satellite RNA (Khvorova et al., 2003)
