[The description below was written by a language model from this plasmid's Addgene catalogue record and pLannotate feature annotations shown in this document.]
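Description:
PhiC31 GFP BAC Reporter is a roughly 8 kb bacterial artificial chromosome built on a pBAC backbone and propagated in E. coli under chloramphenicol selection, conferred by the cat gene and its native promoter. The backbone carries the F-plasmid maintenance machinery: the ori2 (oriS) origin with the repE initiator and incC incompatibility region, the sopA/sopB/sopC partitioning system that ensures faithful segregation, a fragment of resD, and an additional oriV element. F-derived replicons of this kind are normally held at very low copy, although the catalogue lists the copy number as unknown.

The payload, recorded only as a "synthetic circuit," is a recombinase-responsive fluorescence reporter. On the circular map, a φC31 attP site (annotated as a fragment) is followed by the sTRSV hammerhead ribozyme, the GFPmut3 coding sequence, a remnant of a multiple cloning site, the rrnB T1 terminator, and then a minimal φC31 attB site on the opposite strand. The attP and attB sites therefore bracket the ribozyme–GFP–terminator cassette in opposing annotated orientations, an arrangement consistent with φC31 integrase inverting the intervening segment irreversibly, so that GFP output records integrase activity. The ribozyme upstream of GFP is a part commonly used as an insulator, cleaving the 5′ leader so that expression is less dependent on upstream transcript context. No promoter driving GFP is annotated, so the record does not state which promoter acts on the cassette or which orientation corresponds to the on state. The plasmid was deposited as a component of synthetic gene circuits for mixed-signal computation in living bacterial cells, where it would serve as the stable, low-dosage readout for φC31 integrase expressed from another circuit element.
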