Addgene plasmid #78214: PhiC31 GFP BAC Reporter
Purpose: Synthetic gene circuit
Depositing lab: Timothy Lu. Depositing organization: Massachusetts Institute of Technology. Publication: Synthetic mixed-signal computation in living cells. Rubens JR, Selvaggio G, Lu TK. Nat Commun. 2016 Jun 3;7:11658. doi: 10.1038/ncomms11658. PubMed 27255669.
Backbone
  Vector backbone: pBAC
Growth in bacteria
  Bacterial resistance: Chloramphenicol, 25 μg/mL
  Growth temperature: 37°C
  Growth strain: DH5alpha
  Copy number: Unknown
Gene/Insert
  Gene/Insert name: synthetic circuit
  Species: not applicable
Terms and licenses: Academic/Nonprofit Terms; Industry Terms: Not Available to Industry
How to cite: PhiC31 GFP BAC Reporter was a gift from Timothy Lu (Addgene plasmid # 78214 ; http://n2t.net/addgene:78214 ; RRID:Addgene_78214)
